>Addgene plasmid #182585 | pGWT35S-Citrine-PTS | addgene full sequence | sequence record 361245 | Addgene NGS Result
GTTCTTTCCTGCGTTATCCCCTGATTCTGTGGATAACCGTATTACCGCCTTTGAGTGAGCTGATACCGCT
CGCCGCAGCCGAACGACCGAGCGCAGCGAGTCAGTGAGCGAGGAAGCGGAAGAGCGCCCAATACGCAAAC
CGCCTCTCCCCGCGCGTTGGCCGATTCATTAATGCAGCTGGCACGACAGGTTTCCCGACTGGAAAGCGGG
CAGTGAGCGCAACGCAATTAATGTAAGTTAGCTCACTCATTAGGCACCGGGATCTCGACCGATGCCCTTG
AGAGCCTTCAACCCAGTCAGCTCCTTCCGGTGGGCGCGGGGCATGACTAACATGAGAATTACAACTTATA
TCGTATGGGGCTGACTTCAGGTGCTACATTTGAAGAGATAAATTGCACTGAAATCTAGAGTAACGGAATA
GCTGTTCGTTGACTTGATAGACCGATTGATTCATCATCTCATAAATAAAGAAAAACCACCGCTACCAACG
GTGGTTTTCTCAAGGTTCGCTGAGCTACCAACTCTTTGAACCAAGGTAAGTGGGTTGGAGGACCGCACTC
ACCAAAATCTGTTCTTTCAGTTTAGCCTTAACAGGTGCATAACTTCAAGACAAAGTCCTCTAAATCAGTT
ACCAATGGCTGCTGCCAGTGGCGATAAGTCGTGTCTTACCGGGTTGGACTCAAGACGATAGTTACCGGAT
AAGGCGCAGCGGTCGGGCTGAACGGGGGGTTCGTGCACACAGCCCAGCTTGGAGCGAACGACCTACACCG
AACTGAGATACCTACAGCGTGAGCTATGAGAAAGCGCCACGCTTCCCGAAGGGAGAAAGGCGGACAGGTA
TCCGGTAAGCGGCAGGGTCGGAACAGGAGAGCGCACGAGGGAGCTTCCAGGGGGAAACGCCTGGTATCTT
TATAGTCCTGTCGGGTTTCGCCACCTCTGACTTGAGCGTCGATTTTTGTGATGCTCGTCAGGGGGGCGGA
GCCTATGGAAAAACGCCAGCAACGCGGCCTTTTTACGGTTCCTGGCCTTTTGCTGGCCTTTTGCTCACAT
GTTCTTTCCTGCGTTATCCCCTGATTCTGTGGATAACCGTATTACCGCCTTTGAGTGAGCTGATACCGCT
CGCCGCAGCCGAACGACCGAGCGCAGCGAGTCAGTGAGCGAGGAAGCGGAAGAGCGCCCAATACGCAAAC
CGCCTCTCCCCGCGCGTTGGCCGATTCATTAATGCAGCTGGCACGACAGGTTTCCCGACTGGAAAGCGGG
CAGTGAGCGCAACGCAATTAATGTGAGTTAGCTCACTCATTAGGCACCCCAGGCTTTACACTTTATGCTT
CCGGCTCGTATGTTGTGTGGAATTGTGAGCGGATAACAATTTCACACAGGAAACAGCTATGACCATGATT
ACGCCATGCTATTTAGGTGACACTATAGAATACGCGGCCGCAAGCTTGCATGCCTGCAGGTCGACTCTAG
AGCGGATCCACAATTGCGGCCGCATCTAGTAACATAGATGACACCGCGCGCGATAATTTATCCTAGTTTG
CGCGCTATATTTTGTTTTCTATCGCGTATTAAATGTATAATTGCGGGACTCTAATCATAAAAACCCATCT
CATAAATAACGTCATGCATTACATGTTAATTATTACATGCTTAACGTAATTCAACAGAAATTATATGATA
ATCATCGCAAGACCGGCAACAGGATTCAATCTTAAGAAACTTTATTGCCAAATGTTTGAACGATTCTAGA
TACTAGTGCTAGCCCATGGGGAGCCTCCTGAGCCTCCAACCACTTTGTACAAGAAAGCTGGGTCTCACAA
CTTGGACTTGTACAGCTCGTCCATGCCGAGAGTGATCCCGGCGGCGGTCACGAACTCCAGCAGGACCATG
TGATCGCGCTTCTCGTTGGGGTCTTTGCTCAGGGCGGACTGGTAGCTCAGGTAGTGGTTGTCGGGCAGCA
GCACGGGGCCGTCGCCGATGGGGGTGTTCTGCTGGTAGTGGTCGGCGAGCTGCACGCTGCCGTCCTCGAT
GTTGTGGCGGATCTTGAAGTTCACCTTGATGCCGTTCTTCTGCTTGTCGGCCATGATATAGACGTTGTGG
CTGTTGTAGTTGTACTCCAGCTTGTGCCCCAGGATGTTGCCGTCCTCCTTGAAGTCGATGCCCTTCAGCT
CGATGCGGTTCACCAGGGTGTCGCCCTCGAACTTCACCTCGGCGCGGGTCTTGTAGTTGCCGTCGTCCTT
GAAGAAGATGGTGCGCTCCTGGACGTAGCCTTCGGGCATGGCGGACTTGAAGAAGTCGTGCTGCTTCATG
TGGTCGGGGTAGCGGGCGAAGCACATCAGGCCGTAGCCGAAGGTGGTCACGAGGGTGGGCCAGGGCACGG
GCAGCTTGCCGGTGGTGCAGATGAACTTCAGGGTCAGCTTGCCGTAGGTGGCATCGCCCTCGCCCTCGCC
GGACACGCTGAACTTGTGGCCGTTTACGTCGCCGTCCAGCTCGACCAGGATGGGCACCACCCCGGTGAAC
AGCTCCTCGCCCTTGCTCACCATGGAGCCTGCTTTTTTGTACAAACTTGTGGAGCCTCCTGAGCCTCCAA
GCTTGGTACCGAGCTCGAATTCTGTAATTGTAAATAGTAATTGTAATGTTGTTTGTTGTTTGTTGTTGTT
GGTAATTGTTGAAGGATCTCAAGAAGCCTGTCCTCTCCAAATGAAATGAACTTCCTTATATAGAGGAAGG
GTCTTGCGAAGGATAGTGGGATTGTGCGTCATCCCTTACGTCAGTGGAGATATCACATCAATCCACTTGC
TTTGAAGACGTGGTTGGAACGTCTTCTTTTTCCACGATGTTCCTCGTGGGTGGGGGTCCATCTTTGGGAC
CACTGTCGGTAGAGGCATCTTGAACGATAGCCTTTCCTTTATCGCAATGATGGCATTTGTAGGAGCCACC
TTCCTTTTCTACTGTCCTTTCGATAAGTGACAGATAGCTGGGCAATGGAATCCGAGGAGGTTTCCCGATA
TTACCCTTTGTTGAAAAGTCTCAATAGCCCTCGGTCTTCTGAGCCCGGGAGATCTGGCCTCGAGATCCCG
GGTACCGAGCTCGAATTCTGCGGCCGCGCCCTATAGTGAGTCGTATTACACTAGCTCACTGGCCGTCGTT
TTACAACGTCGTGACTGGGAAAACCCTGGCGTTACCCAACTTAATCGCCTTGCAGCACATCCCCCTTTCG
CCAGCTGGCGTAATAGCGAAGAGGCCCGCACCGATCGCCCTTCCCAACAGTTGCGCAGCCTGAATGGCGA
ATGGCGCCTGTAGTAATATTTTCTCCTTACGCATCTGTGCGGTATTTCACACCGCATATGGTGCACTCTC
AGTACAATCTGCTCTGATGCCGCATAGTTAAGCCAGCCCCGACACCCGCCAACACCCGCTGACGCGCCCT
GACGGGCTTGTCTGCTCCCGGCATCCGCTTACAGACAAGCTGTGACCGTCTCCGGGAGCTGCATGTGTCA
GAGGTTTTCACCGTCATCACCGAAACGCGCGAGACGAAAGGGCCTCGTGATACGCCTATTTTTATAGGTT
AATGTCATGATAATAATGGTTTCTTAGACGTCAGGTGGCACTTTTCGGGGAAATGTGCGCGGAACCCCTA
TTTGTTTATTTTTCTAAATACATTCAAATATGTATCCGCTCATGAGACAATAACCCTGATAAATGCTTAT
GTCTGCTTACATAAACAGTAATACAAGGGGTGTTATGAGCCATATTCAACGGGAAACGTCTTGCTCAAGG
CCGCGATTAAATTCCAACATGGATGCTGATTTATATGGGTATAAATGGGCTCGCGATAATGTCGGGCAAT
CAGGTGCGACAATCTATCGATTGTATGGGAAGCCCGATGCGCCAGAGTTGTTTCTGAAACATGGCAAAGG
TAGCGTTGCCAATGATGTTACAGATGAGATGGTCAGACTAAACTGGCTGACGGAATTTATGCCTCTTCCG
ACCATCAAGCATTTTATCCGTACTCCTGATGATGCATGGTTACTCACCTCTGCGATCCCAGGGAAAACAG
CATTCCAGGTATTAGAAGAATATCCTGATTCAGGTGAAAATATTGTTGATGCGCTGGCAGTGTTCCTGCG
CCGGTTGCATTCGATTCCTGTTTGTAATTGTCCTTTTAACAGCGATCGCGTATTTCGTCTCGCTCAGGCG
CAATCACGAATGAATAACGGTTTGGTTGATGCGAGTGATTTTGATGACGAGCGTAATGGCTGGCCTGTTG
AACAAGTCTGGAAAGAAATGCATAAGCTATTGCCATTCTCACCGGATTCAGTCGTCACTCATGGTGATTT
CTCACTTGATAACCTTATTTTTGACGAGGGGAAATTAATAGGTTGTATTGATGTTGGACGAGTCGGAATC
GCAGACCGATACCAGGATCTTGCCATCCTATGGAACTGCCTCGGTGAGTTTTCTCCTTCATTACAGAAAC
GGCTTTTTCAAAAATATGGTATTGATAATCCTGATATGAATAAATTGCAGTTTCATTTGATGCTCGATGA
GTTTTTCTAATTAAAACATATATACTTTAGATTGATTTAAAACTTCATTTTTAATTTAAAAGGATCTAGG
TGAAGATCCTTTTTGATAATCTCATGACCAAAATCCCTTAACGTGAGTTTTCGTTCCACTGAGCGTCAGA
CCCCGTAGAAAAGATCAAAGGATCTTCTTGAGATCCTTTTTTTCTGCGCGTAATCTGCTGCTTGCAAACA
AAAAAACCACCGCTACCAGCGGTGGTTTGTTTGCCGGATCAAGAGCTACCAACTCTTTTTCCGAAGGTAA
CTGGCTTCAGCAGAGCGCAGATACCAAATACTGTTCTTCTAGTGTAGCCGTAGTTAGGCCACCACTTCAA
GAACTCTGTAGCACCGCCTACATACCTCGCTCTGCTAATCCTGTTACCAGTGGCTGCTGCCAGTGGCGAT
AAGTCGTGTCTTACCGGGTTGGACTCAAGACGATAGTTACCGGATAAGGCGCAGCGGTCGGGCTGAACGG
GGGGTTCGTGCACACAGCCCAGCTTGGAGCGAACGACCTACACCGAACTGAGATACCTACAGCGTGAGCT
ATGAGAAAGCGCCACGCTTCCCGAAGGGAGAAAGGCGGACAGGTATCCGGTAAGCGGCAGGGTCGGAACA
GGAGAGCGCACGAGGGAGCTTCCAGGGGGAAACGCCTGGTATCTTTATAGTCCTGTCGGGTTTCGCCACC
TCTGACTTGAGCGTCGATTTTTGTGATGCTCGTCAGGGGGGCGGAGCCTATGGAAAAACGCCAGCAACGC
GGCCTTTTTACGGTTCCTGGCCTTTTGCTGGCCTTTTGCTCACAT
Features (pLannotate 1.2.2; 27 found; start..end, strand, type, name):
      1..122     +  rep_origin     RSF ori (fragment): Plasmids containing the RSF 1030 origin of replication can be propagated in E. coli cells that contain additional plasmids with compatible origins.
    124..216     +  CDS            lacI (fragment): lac repressor; lacI; The lac repressor binds to the lac operator to inhibit transcription in E. coli. This inhibition can be relieved by adding lactose or isopropyl-β-D-thiogalactopyranoside (IPTG).
    229..250     +  protein_bind   CAP binding site: CAP binding activates transcription in the presence of cAMP. E. coli catabolite activator protein
    265..329     +  CDS            TcR (fragment): tetracycline efflux protein; tet; confers resistance to tetracycline
    412..1172    +  rep_origin     RSF ori: Plasmids containing the RSF 1030 origin of replication can be propagated in E. coli cells that contain additional plasmids with compatible origins.
   1174..1266    +  CDS            lacI (fragment): lac repressor; lacI; The lac repressor binds to the lac operator to inhibit transcription in E. coli. This inhibition can be relieved by adding lactose or isopropyl-β-D-thiogalactopyranoside (IPTG).
   1279..1300    +  protein_bind   CAP binding site: CAP binding activates transcription in the presence of cAMP. E. coli catabolite activator protein
   1315..1345    +  promoter       lac promoter: promoter for the E. coli lac operon
   1353..1369    +  protein_bind   lac operator: The lac repressor binds to the lac operator to inhibit transcription in E. coli. This inhibition can be relieved by adding lactose or isopropyl-β-D-thiogalactopyranoside (IPTG). lac repressor encoded by lacI
   1411..1429    +  promoter       SP6 promoter: promoter for bacteriophage SP6 RNA polymerase
   1442..1472    -  misc_feature   MCS (fragment): pUC18/19 multiple cloning site
   1494..1744    -  terminator     NOS terminator: nopaline synthase terminator and poly(A) signal
   1789..1813    +  protein_bind   attB2: mutant version of attB; recombination site for the Gateway® BP reaction BP Clonase™
   1827..2543    -  CDS            Citrine: Citrine is a basic (constitutively fluorescent) yellow fluorescent protein published in 2001, derived from Aequorea victoria. It has moderate acid sensitivity.
   2546..2570    -  protein_bind   attB1: mutant version of attB; recombination site for the Gateway® BP reaction BP Clonase™
   2595..2612    -  misc_feature   MCS (fragment): pUC18/19 multiple cloning site
   2614..2669    -  misc_feature   TMV Ω: translational enhancer from the tobacco mosaic virus 5'-leader sequence (Gallie et al., 1988)
   2689..3033    -  promoter       CaMV 35S promoter: strong constitutive promoter from cauliflower mosaic virus
   2691..2737    -  promoter       minimal CaMV 35S promoter: minimal 35S promoter from cauliflower mosaic virus
   3077..3098    -  misc_feature   MCS (fragment): pUC18/19 multiple cloning site
   3110..3128    -  promoter       T7 promoter: promoter for bacteriophage T7 RNA polymerase
   3136..3291    +  CDS            lacZα (fragment): LacZα fragment of β-galactosidase; lacZ fragment
   3307..3396    -  misc_feature   bom (fragment): basis of mobility region from pBR322
   3498..3533    -  CDS            rop (fragment): Rop protein, which maintains plasmids at low copy number; rop
   3628..3708    +  promoter       AmpR promoter (fragment): bla
   3745..4560    +  CDS            KanR: aminoglycoside phosphotransferase; aph(3')-Ia; confers resistance to kanamycin in bacteria or G418 (Geneticin®) in eukaryotes
   4718..5306    +  rep_origin     ori: high-copy-number ColE1/pMB1/pBR322/pUC origin of replication
