[The description below was written by a language model from this plasmid's Addgene catalogue record and pLannotate feature annotations shown in this document.]
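Description:
pGWT35S-Citrine-PTS is a plant expression plasmid built on the pGWT35S backbone for transient expression of a peroxisome-targeted yellow fluorescent protein in plant cells. It is a small, non-binary vector of about 5.4 kb. No T-DNA borders or plant selectable marker are annotated, which fits direct DNA delivery such as the particle bombardment named in the associated publication title. In E. coli it is selected with kanamycin through an aph(3')-Ia KanR gene. The feature table annotates a high-copy ColE1/pUC-type origin and also calls RSF-type origin segments. Repeated partial hits to the RSF origin, lacI and the CAP site, along with small fragments of TcR, rop, bom and lacZα, look like backbone remnants or annotation or assembly artefacts rather than functional parts. The catalogue lists copy number as unknown.

The expression cassette lies on the reverse strand. A CaMV 35S promoter provides strong constitutive transcription and is followed by the tobacco mosaic virus Ω leader, a translational enhancer. Next comes the Citrine coding sequence flanked by attB1 and attB2, and the cassette ends with the nopaline synthase terminator and polyadenylation signal. The attB sites show that the insert was introduced by Gateway recombination. According to the catalogue, a peroxisomal targeting signal is fused to the C terminus of Citrine. This short signal is not annotated separately in the feature table. T7 and SP6 promoters and a lac promoter/operator flank the cassette as carry-over from the cloning vector.

The plasmid serves as a fluorescent peroxisome marker for subcellular localisation studies in transiently transformed plant cells, including the aquatic plant Egeria densa.
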