Addgene plasmid #182585: pGWT35S-Citrine-PTS
Purpose: Transient expression of Citrine-PTS in plant cell (Peroxisome)
Depositing lab: Yutaka Kodama. Depositing organization: Utsunomiya University. Publication: Particle bombardment and subcellular protein localization analysis in the aquatic plant Egeria densa. Osaki Y, Kodama Y. PeerJ. 2017 Sep 7;5:e3779. doi: 10.7717/peerj.3779. eCollection 2017. PubMed 28894649.
Backbone
  Vector backbone: pGWT35S
  Vector type: Plant Expression
Growth in bacteria
  Bacterial resistance: Kanamycin, 50 μg/mL
  Growth temperature: 37°C
  Growth strain: DH5alpha
  Copy number: Unknown
Gene/Insert
  Gene/Insert name: Citrine
  Species: Synthetic
  Promoter: CaMV 35S promoter
  Tag / fusion protein: PTS(peroxisomal targeting signal) (C terminal on insert)
  Cloning method: Gateway Cloning
  Sequencing primers: 5′ GGGGACAAGTTTGTACAAAAAAGCAGGCTCCATGGTGAGCAAGGGCGAG; 3′ GGGGACCACTTTGTACAAGAAAGCTGGGTCTCACAACTTGGACTTGTACAGCTCGTCC
Terms and licenses: Academic/Nonprofit Terms; Industry Terms: Not Available to Industry
How to cite: pGWT35S-Citrine-PTS was a gift from Yutaka Kodama (Addgene plasmid # 182585 ; http://n2t.net/addgene:182585 ; RRID:Addgene_182585)
